Addgene plasmid #11644: pLVET-tTR-KRAB
Purpose: Tet-regulated (Tet-on) lentiviral vector for transgene (hEF-1alpha promoter) - OR - shRNA (H1 promoter when subcloned from pLVTHM (Addgene#12247)) - 2nd generation
Depositing lab: Patrick Aebischer & Didier Trono. Depositing organization: Swiss Federal Institute of Technology (EPFL). Publication: A versatile tool for conditional gene expression and knockdown. Szulc J, Wiznerowicz M, Sauvain MO, Trono D, Aebischer P. Nat Methods. 2006 Feb;3(2):109-16. doi: 10.1038/nmeth846 PubMed 16432520.
Backbone
  Vector backbone: None
  Backbone size w/o insert (bp): 12386
  Vector type: Mammalian Expression, Lentiviral
Growth in bacteria
  Bacterial resistance: Ampicillin, 100 μg/mL
  Growth temperature: 37°C
  Growth strain: Stbl3
  Growth instructions: Use Stbl3 or HB101 to reduce chance of recombination. Grow at 37C
  Copy number: High Copy
Gene/Insert
  Gene/Insert name: hEF-1alpha, GFP, tTR-KRAB, Tet-on
  Cloning method: Restriction Enzyme
  Sequencing primers: 5′ See map
Terms and licenses: Academic/Nonprofit Terms; Industry Terms: Not Available to Industry
Depositor comments: Transgenes can be expressed from any RNA Pol II promoter as part of bicistronic unit comprising the KRAB-based repressor; tetO sequences are inserted into the vector LTR. Tet-on and Tet-off versions rely on repressors that bind in the absence or the presence of doxycycline, respectively. Addition of Pol III promoter-small hairpin RNA cassette allows for drug-controllable RNA interference (Tet-on shRNA). Cloning shRNA into pLVET, pLVCT, and pLVPT vectors: first clone shRNA into pLVTHM downstream of the tetO-H1 region. Then cut pLVTHM containing your shRNA with MscI-FspI and clone the insert containing the 3'LTR to target plasmid opened with MscI-FspI. FspI cuts into AmpR. This means for inverted clones AmpR will not be restored; after selection you will be left with clones with the shRNA cassette and functional AmpR. pLVTHM and packaging plasmid for this system are also available at Addgene http://www.addgene.org/rnaitools Please note that the full sequence for this plasmid is approximated and not fully verified. Please visit Trono lab website http://tronolab.epfl.ch to see frequently asked questions on cloning strategies and packaging.
How to cite: pLVET-tTR-KRAB was a gift from Patrick Aebischer & Didier Trono (Addgene plasmid # 11644 ; http://n2t.net/addgene:11644 ; RRID:Addgene_11644)
