[The description below was written by a language model from this plasmid's Addgene catalogue record and pLannotate feature annotations shown in this document.]
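Description:
pLVET-tTR-KRAB is a second-generation, self-inactivating HIV-1-based lentiviral vector for doxycycline-controlled (Tet-on) expression of a transgene or, after subcloning, an shRNA in mammalian cells. It is propagated in E. coli as a high-copy plasmid carrying a ColE1/pUC-type origin and an ampicillin resistance gene, and recombination-reducing strains are recommended because of the repeated LTR sequences. The backbone also retains remnants of older vectors, including an SV40 promoter followed by gpt fragments and SV40 small t intron and polyadenylation sequences, along with pBR322-derived fragments. No named backbone is recorded, and the depositor notes that the full sequence is approximate and not fully verified.

Between the LTRs the vector carries the HIV-1 packaging signal with a partial gag region, the RRE for Rev-dependent export and a cPPT/CTS. The payload is a bicistronic unit. The human EF-1α promoter with truncated intron A drives EGFP, followed by an EMCV IRES and the tTR-KRAB repressor, a fusion of TetR to the KRAB repression domain of ZNF10 with an annotated SV40 NLS fragment between them. A WPRE lies downstream of this unit to enhance expression. A tetracycline response element with seven tetO copies sits in the ΔU3 3' LTR, so it is copied to both LTRs on reverse transcription. Without doxycycline, tTR-KRAB binds tetO and silences nearby promoters. Doxycycline releases the repressor and switches expression on.

For drug-controllable knockdown, a tetO-H1-shRNA cassette is first built in the companion vector pLVTHM. It is then transferred with the 3' LTR fragment, using a cut within AmpR so that only correctly oriented clones regain resistance. Virus production requires separate packaging plasmids.
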