Features (pLannotate 1.2.2; 41 found; start..end, strand, type, name):
      1..330     +  CDS            nef (fragment): NEF_HV1BR - Experimental evidence at protein level: Swiss-Prot protein existence level 1. Extracellular Nef protein targets CD4(+) T-lymphocytes for apoptosis by interacting with CXCR4 surface receptors (PubMed:14990729). From Human immunodeficiency virus type 1 group M subtype B (isolate BRU/LAI) (HIV-1).
    378..635     +  LTR            5' LTR (truncated): truncated 5' long terminal repeat (LTR) from HIV-1
    682..807     +  misc_feature   HIV-1 Ψ: packaging signal of human immunodeficiency virus type 1
    791..1154    +  CDS            HIV-1 gag (fragment): gag protein from human immunodeficiency virus 1; gag
   1300..1533    +  misc_feature   RRE: The Rev response element (RRE) of HIV-1 allows for Rev-dependent mRNA export from the nucleus to the cytoplasm.
   1910..2010    +  CDS            Rev (fragment): human immunodeficiency virus 1 (HIV-1) Rev protein; rev; enhances nuclear export of unspliced and incompletely spliced viral mRNAs
   2047..2113    +  CDS            small t antigen (fragment): SV40 (simian virus 40) small t antigen
   2139..2350    +  promoter       EF-1α core promoter: core promoter for human elongation factor EF-1α
   2351..2459    +  intron         EF-1α intron A (fragment): intron upstream of the start codon of human EF-1α
   3085..3288    +  intron         EF-1α intron A: truncated intron upstream of the start codon of human EF-1α
   3345..3462    +  misc_feature   cPPT/CTS: central polypurine tract and central termination sequence of HIV-1
   3545..4261    +  CDS            EGFP: EGFP is a basic (constitutively fluorescent) green fluorescent protein published in 1996, derived from Aequorea victoria. It is reported to be a rapidly-maturing weak dimer with moderate acid sensitivity.
   4262..4279    +  misc_feature   MCS (fragment): multiple cloning site
   4303..4323    +  misc_feature   MCS (fragment): multiple cloning site
   4340..4891    +  misc_feature   IRES: internal ribosome entry site (IRES) of the encephalomyocarditis virus (EMCV)
   4898..5513    +  CDS            TetR (fragment): tetracycline repressor TetR; tetR from transposon Tn10; TetR binds to the tetracycline operator tetO to inhibit transcription. This inhibition can be relieved by adding tetracycline or doxycycline.
   5515..5534    +  CDS            SV40 NLS (fragment): nuclear localization signal of SV40 (simian virus 40) large T antigen
   5638..5832    +  CDS            KRAB: Krüppel-associated box (KRAB) transcriptional repression domain from the human zinc finger protein ZNF10 (Margolin et al., 1994)
   5934..5954    +  misc_feature   MCS (fragment): multiple cloning site
   5974..6562    +  misc_feature   WPRE: woodchuck hepatitis virus posttranscriptional regulatory element
   6630..6649    +  misc_feature   cPPT/CTS (fragment): central polypurine tract and central termination sequence of HIV-1
   6651..6687    +  LTR            3' LTR (ΔU3) (fragment): self-inactivating 3' long terminal repeat (LTR) from HIV-1
   6700..6970    +  protein_bind   tetracycline response element: contains seven copies of the tetracycline operator tetO tetracycline repressor TetR
   7009..7189    +  LTR            5' LTR (truncated): truncated 5' long terminal repeat (LTR) from HIV-1
   7214..7232    -  promoter       SP6 promoter: promoter for bacteriophage SP6 RNA polymerase
   7460..7739    +  CDS            TcR (fragment): tetracycline efflux protein; tet; confers resistance to tetracycline
   7740..7788    -  misc_feature   bom (fragment): basis of mobility region from pBR322
   7890..7925    -  CDS            rop (fragment): Rop protein, which maintains plasmids at low copy number; rop
   8020..8124    +  promoter       AmpR promoter: bla
   8125..8985    +  CDS            AmpR: β-lactamase; bla; confers resistance to ampicillin, carbenicillin, and related antibiotics
   9156..9744    +  rep_origin     ori: high-copy-number ColE1/pMB1/pBR322/pUC origin of replication
   9927..9983    +  CDS            lacI (fragment): lac repressor; lacI; The lac repressor binds to the lac operator to inhibit transcription in E. coli. This inhibition can be relieved by adding lactose or isopropyl-β-D-thiogalactopyranoside (IPTG).
   9990..10319   +  promoter       SV40 promoter: SV40 enhancer and early promoter
  10519..10638   +  CDS            gpt (fragment): XGPT_ECOLI - Also known as gpp, gxu. Experimental evidence at protein level: Swiss-Prot protein existence level 1. Purine salvage pathway enzyme that catalyzes the transfer of the ribosyl-5-phosphate group from 5-phospho-alpha-D-ribose 1- diphosphate (PRPP) to the N9 position of the 6-oxopurines guanine and xanthine to form the corresponding ribonucleotides GMP (guanosine 5'- monophosphate) and XMP (xanthosine 5'-monophosphate), with the release of PPi. To a lesser extent, also acts on hypoxanthine (PubMed:9100006, PubMed:3886014). Does not ribophosphorylate adenine (PubMed:3886014). From Esch
  10638..10973   +  CDS            gpt (fragment): XGPT_ECOLI - Also known as gpp, gxu. Experimental evidence at protein level: Swiss-Prot protein existence level 1. Purine salvage pathway enzyme that catalyzes the transfer of the ribosyl-5-phosphate group from 5-phospho-alpha-D-ribose 1- diphosphate (PRPP) to the N9 position of the 6-oxopurines guanine and xanthine to form the corresponding ribonucleotides GMP (guanosine 5'- monophosphate) and XMP (xanthosine 5'-monophosphate), with the release of PPi. To a lesser extent, also acts on hypoxanthine (PubMed:9100006, PubMed:3886014). Does not ribophosphorylate adenine (PubMed:3886014). From Esch
  11068..11373   +  CDS            frsA (fragment): FRSA_ECOLI - Also known as yafA. Experimental evidence at protein level: Swiss-Prot protein existence level 1. Catalyzes the hydrolysis of esters (PubMed:15808744). Displays esterase activity toward pNP-butyrate (PubMed:15808744). May stimulate mixed-acid fermentation by acting as a fermentation/respiration switch that down-regulates respiration and up- regulates fermentation rates (PubMed:15169777). From Escherichia coli (strain K12).
  11377..11451   +  CDS            small t antigen (fragment): SV40 (simian virus 40) small t antigen
  11453..11518   +  intron         small t intron: SV40 (simian virus 40) small t antigen intron
  11648..11668   +  CDS            SV40 NLS: nuclear localization signal of SV40 (simian virus 40) large T antigen
  11987..12070   +  CDS            large T antigen (fragment): large T antigen from SV40 (simian virus 40)
  12093..12227   +  polyA_signal   SV40 poly(A) signal: SV40 polyadenylation signal
>Addgene plasmid #11644 | pLVET-tTR-KRAB | depositor full sequence | sequence record 6990 | Author sequence
TTGGAAGGGCTAATTCACTCCCAAAGAAGACAAGATATCCTTGATCTGTGGATCTACCACACACAAGGCT
ACTTCCCTGATTAGCAGAACTACACACCAGGGCCAGGGGTCAGATATCCACTGACCTTTGGATGGTGCTA
CAAGCTAGTACCAGTTGAGCCAGATAAGGTAGAAGAGGCCAATAAAGGAGAGAACACCAGCTTGTTACAC
CCTGTGAGCCTGCATGGGATGGATGACCCGGAGAGAGAAGTGTTAGAGTGGAGGTTTGACAGCCGCCTAG
CATTTCATCACGTGGCCCGAGAGCTGCATCCGGAGTACTTCAAGAACTGCTGATATCGAGCTTGCTACAA
GGGACTTTCCGCTGGGGACTTTCCAGGGAGGCGTGGCCTGGGCGGGACTGGGGAGTGGCGAGCCCTCAGA
TCCTGCATATAAGCAGCTGCTTTTTGCCTGTACTGGGTCTCTCTGGTTAGACCAGATCTGAGCCTGGGAG
CTCTCTGGCTAACTAGGGAACCCACTGCTTAAGCCTCAATAAAGCTTGCCTTGAGTGCTTCAAGTAGTGT
GTGCCCGTCTGTTGTGTGACTCTGGTAACTAGAGATCCCTCAGACCCTTTTAGTCAGTGTGGAAAATCTC
TAGCAGTGGCGCCCGAACAGGGACTTGAAAGCGAAAGGGAAACCAGAGGAGCTCTCTCGACGCAGGACTC
GGCTTGCTGAAGCGCGCACGGCAAGAGGCGAGGGGCGGCGACTGGTGAGTACGCCAAAAATTTTGACTAG
CGGAGGCTAGAAGGAGAGAGATGGGTGCGAGAGCGTCAGTATTAAGCGGGGGAGAATTAGATCGCGATGG
GAAAAAATTCGGTTAAGGCCAGGGGGAAAGAAAAAATATAAATTAAAACATATAGTATGGGCAAGCAGGG
AGCTAGAACGATTCGCAGTTAATCCTGGCCTGTTAGAAACATCAGAAGGCTGTAGACAAATACTGGGACA
GCTACAACCATCCCTTCAGACAGGATCAGAAGAACTTAGATCATTATATAATACAGTAGCAACCCTCTAT
TGTGTGCATCAAAGGATAGAGATAAAAGACACCAAGGAAGCTTTAGACAAGATAGAGGAAGAGCAAAACA
AAAGTAAGACCACCGCACAGCAAGCGGCCGCTGATCTTCAGACCTGGAGGAGGAGATATGAGGGACAATT
GGAGAAGTGAATTATATAAATATAAAGTAGTAAAAATTGAACCATTAGGAGTAGCACCCACCAAGGCAAA
GAGAAGAGTGGTGCAGAGAGAAAAAAGAGCAGTGGGAATAGGAGCTTTGTTCCTTGGGTTCTTGGGAGCA
GCAGGAAGCACTATGGGCGCAGCGTCAATGACGCTGACGGTACAGGCCAGACAATTATTGTCTGGTATAG
TGCAGCAGCAGAACAATTTGCTGAGGGCTATTGAGGCGCAACAGCATCTGTTGCAACTCACAGTCTGGGG
CATCAAGCAGCTCCAGGCAAGAATCCTGGCTGTGGAAAGATACCTAAAGGATCAACAGCTCCTGGGGATT
TGGGGTTGCTCTGGAAAACTCATTTGCACCACTGCTGTGCCTTGGAATGCTAGTTGGAGTAATAAATCTC
TGGAACAGATTTGGAATCACACGACCTGGATGGAGTGGGACAGAGAAATTAACAATTACACAAGCTTAAT
ACACTCCTTAATTGAAGAATCGCAAAACCAGCAAGAAAAGAATGAACAAGAATTATTGGAATTAGATAAA
TGGGCAAGTTTGTGGAATTGGTTTAACATAACAAATTGGCTGTGGTATATAAAATTATTCATAATGATAG
TAGGAGGCTTGGTAGGTTTAAGAATAGTTTTTGCTGTACTTTCTATAGTGAATAGAGTTAGGCAGGGATA
TTCACCATTATCGTTTCAGACCCACCTCCCAACCCCGAGGGGACCCGACAGGCCCGAAGGAATAGAAGAA
GAAGGTGGAGAGAGAGACAGAGACAGATCCATTCGATTAGTGAACGGATCTCGACGGTATCGATGTCGAC
GATAAGCTTTGCAAAGATGGATAAAGTTTTAAACAGAGAGGAATCTTTGCAGCTAATGGACCTTCTAGGT
CTTGAAAGGAGTGGGAATTGGCTCCGGTGCCCGTCAGTGGGCAGAGCGCACATCGCCCACAGTCCCCGAG
AAGTTGGGGGGAGGGGTCGGCAATTGAACCGGTGCCTAGAGAAGGTGGCGCGGGGTAAACTGGGAAAGTG
ATGTCGTGTACTGGCTCCGCCTTTTTCCCGAGGGTGGGGGAGAACCGTATATAAGTGCAGTAGTCGCCGT
GAACGTTCTTTTTCGCAACGGGTTTGCCGCCAGAACACAGGTAAGTGCCGTGTGTGGTTCCCGCGGGCCT
GGCCTCTTTACGGGTTATGGCCCTTGCGTGCCTTGAATTACTTCCACTGGCTGCAGTACGTGATTCTTGA
TCCCGAGCTTCGGGTTGGAAGTGGGTGGGAGAGTTCGAGGCCTTGCGCTTAAGGAGCCCCTTCGCCTCGT
GCTTGAGTTGAGGCCTGGCCTGGGCGCTGGGGCCGCCGCGTGCGAATCTGGTGGCACCTTCGCGCCTGTC
TCGCTGCTTTCGATAAGTCTCTAGCCATTTAAAATTTTTGATGACCTGCTGCGACGCTTTTTTTCTGGCA
AGATAGTCTTGTAAATGCGGGCCAAGATCTGCACACTGGTATTTCGGTTTTTGGGGCCGCGGGCGGCGAC
GGGGCCCGTGCGTCCCAGCGCACATGTTCGGCGAGGCGGGGCCTGCGAGCGCGGCCACCGAGAATCGGAC
GGGGGTAGTCTCAAGCTGGCCGGCCTGCTCTGGTGCCTGGCCTCGCGCCGCCGTGTATCGCCCCGCCCTG
GGCGGCAAGGCTGGCCCGGTCGGCACCAGTTGCGTGAGCGGAAAGATGGCCGCTTCCCGGCCCTGCTGCA
GGGAGCTCAAAATGGAGGACGCGGCGCTCGGGAGAGCGGGCGGGTGAGTCACCCACACAAAGGAAAAGGG
CCTTTCCGTCCTCAGCCGTCGCTTCATGTGACTCCACGGAGTACCGGGCGCCGTCCAGGCACCTCGATTA
GTTCTCGAGCTTTTGGAGTACGTCGTCTTTAGGTTGGGGGGAGGGGTTTTATGCGATGGAGTTTCCCCAC
ACTGAGTGGGTGGAGACTGAAGTTAGGCCAGCTTGGCACTTGATGTAATTCTCCTTGGAATTTGCCCTTT
TTGAGTTTGGATCTTGGTTCATTCTCAAGCCTCAGACAGTGGTTCAAAGTTTTTTTCTTCCATTTCAGGT
GTCGTGAGGAATTTCGACATTTAAATTTAATTAATCTCGACGGTATCGGTTAACTTTTAAAAGAAAAGGG
GGGATTGGGGGGTACAGTGCAGGGGAAAGAATAGTAGACATAATAGCAACAGACATACAAACTAAAGAAT
TACAAAAACAAATTACAAAAATTCAAAATTTTATCGATCACGAGACTAGCCTCGAGGTTTAAACTACGGG
ATCCAGGCCTAAGCTTACGCGTCCTAGCGCTACCGGTCGCCACCATGGTGAGCAAGGGCGAGGAGCTGTT
CACCGGGGTGGTGCCCATCCTGGTCGAGCTGGACGGCGACGTAAACGGCCACAAGTTCAGCGTGTCCGGC
GAGGGCGAGGGCGATGCCACCTACGGCAAGCTGACCCTGAAGTTCATCTGCACCACCGGCAAGCTGCCCG
TGCCCTGGCCCACCCTCGTGACCACCCTGACCTACGGCGTGCAGTGCTTCAGCCGCTACCCCGACCACAT
GAAGCAGCACGACTTCTTCAAGTCCGCCATGCCCGAAGGCTACGTCCAGGAGCGCACCATCTTCTTCAAG
GACGACGGCAACTACAAGACCCGCGCCGAGGTGAAGTTCGAGGGCGACACCCTGGTGAACCGCATCGAGC
TGAAGGGCATCGACTTCAAGGAGGACGGCAACATCCTGGGGCACAAGCTGGAGTACAACTACAACAGCCA
CAACGTCTATATCATGGCCGACAAGCAGAAGAACGGCATCAAGGTGAACTTCAAGATCCGCCACAACATC
GAGGACGGCAGCGTGCAGCTCGCCGACCACTACCAGCAGAACACCCCCATCGGCGACGGCCCCGTGCTGC
TGCCCGACAACCACTACCTGAGCACCCAGTCCGCCCTGAGCAAAGACCCCAACGAGAAGCGCGATCACAT
GGTCCTGCTGGAGTTCGTGACCGCCGCCGGGATCACTCTCGGCATGGACGAGCTGTACAAGTCCGGACTC
AGATCTCGACTAGCTAGTAGCTAGCTAGCTAGTCGAGCTCAAGCTTCGAATTCCGCCCCCCCCCCCCTAA
CGTTACTGGCCGAAGCCGCTTGGAATAAGGCCGGTGTGCGTTTGTCTATATGTTATTTTCCACCATATTG
CCGTCTTTTGGCAATGTGAGGGCCCGGAAACCTGGCCCTGTCTTCTTGACGAGCATTCCTAGGGGTCTTT
CCCCTCTCGCCAAAGGAATGCAAGGTCTGTTGAATGTCGTGAAGGAAGCAGTTCCTCTGGAAGCTTCTTG
AAGACAAACAACGTCTGTAGCGACCCTTTGCAGGCAGCGGAACCCCCCACCTGGCGACAGGTGCCTCTGC
GGCCAAAAGCCACGTGTATAAGATACACCTGCAAAGGCGGCACAACCCCAGTGCCACGTTGTGAGTTGGA
TAGTTGTGGAAAGAGTCAAATGGCTCTCCTCAAGCGTATTCAACAAGGGGCTGAAGGATGCCCAGAAGGT
ACCCCATTGTATGGGATCTGATCTGGGGCCTCGGTGCACATGCTTTACATGTGTTTAGTCGAGGTTAAAA
AACGTCTAGGCCCCCCGAACCACGGGGACGTGGTTTTCCTTTGAAAAACACGATGATAATACCATGGCTA
GATTAGATAAAAGTAAAGTGATTAACAGCGCATTAGAGCTGCTTAATGAGGTCGGAATCGAAGGTTTAAC
AACCCGTAAACTCGCCCAGAAGCTAGGTGTAGAGCAGCCTACATTGTATTGGCATGTAAAAAATAAGCGG
GCTTTGCTCGACGCCTTAGCCATTGAGATGTTAGATAGGCACCATACTCACTTTTGCCCTTTAGAAGGGG
AAAGCTGGCAAGATTTTTTACGTAATAACGCTAAAAGTTTTAGATGTGCTTTACTAAGTCATCGCGATGG
AGCAAAAGTACATTTAGGTACACGGCCTACAGAAAAACAGTATGAAACTCTCGAAAATCAATTAGCCTTT
TTATGCCAACAAGGTTTTTCACTAGAGAATGCATTATATGCACTCAGCGCTGTGGGGCATTTTACTTTAG
GTTGCGTATTGGAAGATCAAGAGCATCAAGTCGCTAAAGAAGAAAGGGAAACACCTACTACTGATAGTAT
GCCGCCATTATTACGACAAGCTATCGAATTATTTGATCACCAAGGTGCAGAGCCAGCCTTCTTATTCGGC
CTTGAATTGATCATATGCGGATTAGAAAAACAACTTAAATGTGAAAGTGGGTCGCCAAAAAAGAAGAGAA
AGGTCGACGGCGGTGGTGCTTTGTCTCCTCAGCACTCTGCTGTCACTCAAGGAAGTATCATCAAGAACAA
GGAGGGCATGGATGCTAAGTCACTAACTGCCTGGTCCCGGACACTGGTGACCTTCAAGGATGTATTTGTG
GACTTCACCAGGGAGGAGTGGAAGCTGCTGGACACTGCTCAGCAGATCGTGTACAGAAATGTGATGCTGG
AGAACTATAAGAACCTGGTTTCCTTGGGTTATCAGCTTACTAAGCCAGATGTGATCCTCCGGTTGGAGAA
GGGAGAAGAGCCCTGGCTGGTGGAGAGAGAAATTCACCAAGAGACCCATCCTGATTCAGAGACTGCATTT
GAAATCAAATCATCAGTTTAAGGATCTCGACTAGCTAGTAGCTAGCTAGCTAGTCGAGCTCAAGCTTCGA
ATTCCCGGGACTAGTCATATGATAATCAACCTCTGGATTACAAAATTTGTGAAAGATTGACTGGTATTCT
TAACTATGTTGCTCCTTTTACGCTATGTGGATACGCTGCTTTAATGCCTTTGTATCATGCTATTGCTTCC
CGTATGGCTTTCATTTTCTCCTCCTTGTATAAATCCTGGTTGCTGTCTCTTTATGAGGAGTTGTGGCCCG
TTGTCAGGCAACGTGGCGTGGTGTGCACTGTGTTTGCTGACGCAACCCCCACTGGTTGGGGCATTGCCAC
CACCTGTCAGCTCCTTTCCGGGACTTTCGCTTTCCCCCTCCCTATTGCCACGGCGGAACTCATCGCCGCC
TGCCTTGCCCGCTGCTGGACAGGGGCTCGGCTGTTGGGCACTGACAATTCCGTGGTGTTGTCGGGGAAGC
TGACGTCCTTTCCATGGCTGCTCGCCTGTGTTGCCACCTGGATTCTGCGCGGGACGTCCTTCTGCTACGT
CCCTTCGGCCCTCAATCCAGCGGACCTTCCTTCCCGCGGCCTGCTGCCGGCTCTGCGGCCTCTTCCGCGT
CTTCGCCTTCGCCCTCAGACGAGTCGGATCTCCCTTTGGGCCGCCTCCCCGCATCGGTACGTATGGCCAG
GTACCTTTAAGACCAATGACTTACAAGGCAGCTGTAGATCTTAGCCACTTTTTAAAAGAAAAGGGGGGAC
TGGAAGGGCTAATTCACTCCCAACGAAGACAAGATCTCGAGTTTACCACTCCCTATCAGTGATAGAGAAA
AGTGAAAGTCGAGTTTACCACTCCCTATCAGTGATAGAGAAAAGTGAAAGTCGAGTTTACCACTCCCTAT
CAGTGATAGAGAAAAGTGAAAGTCGAGTTTACCACTCCCTATCAGTGATAGAGAAAAGTGAAAGTCGAGT
TTACCACTCCCTATCAGTGATAGAGAAAAGTGAAAGTCGAGTTTACCACTCCCTATCAGTGATAGAGAAA
AGTGAAAGTCGAGTTTACCACTCCCTATCAGTGATAGAGAAAAGTGAAAGTCGGATCGATCTGCTTTTTG
CTTGTACTGGGTCTCTCTGGTTAGACCAGATCTGAGCCTGGGAGCTCTCTGGCTAACTAGGGAACCCACT
GCTTAAGCCTCAATAAAGCTTGCCTTGAGTGCTTCAAGTAGTGTGTGCCCGTCTGTTGTGTGACTCTGGT
AACTAGAGATCCCTCAGACCCTTTTAGTCAGTGTGGAAAATCTCTAGCAGCATCTAGAATTAATTCCGTG
TATTCTATAGTGTCACCTAAATCGTATGTGTATGATACATAAGGTTATGTATTAATTGTAGCCGCGTTCT
AACGACAATATGTACAAGCCTAATTGTGTAGCATCTGGCTTACTGAAGCAGACCCTATCATCTCTCTCGT
AAACTGCCGTCAGAGTCGGTTTGGTTGGACGAACCTTCTGAGTTTCTGGTAACGCCGTCCCGCACCCGGA
AATGGTCAGCGAACCAATCAGCAGGGTCATCGCTAGCCAGATCCTCTACGCCGGACGCATCGTGGCCGGC
ATCACCGGCGCCACAGGTGCGGTTGCTGGCGCCTATATCGCCGACATCACCGATGGGGAAGATCGGGCTC
GCCACTTCGGGCTCATGAGCGCTTGTTTCGGCGTGGGTATGGTGGCAGGCCCCGTGGCCGGGGGACTGTT
GGGCGCCATCTCCTTGCATGCACCATTCCTTGCGGCGGCGGTGCTCAACGGCCTCAACCTACTACTGGGC
TGCTTCCTAATGCAGGAGTCGCATAAGGGAGAGCGTCGAATGGTGCACTCTCAGTACAATCTGCTCTGAT
GCCGCATAGTTAAGCCAGCCCCGACACCCGCCAACACCCGCTGACGCGCCCTGACGGGCTTGTCTGCTCC
CGGCATCCGCTTACAGACAAGCTGTGACCGTCTCCGGGAGCTGCATGTGTCAGAGGTTTTCACCGTCATC
ACCGAAACGCGCGAGACGAAAGGGCCTCGTGATACGCCTATTTTTATAGGTTAATGTCATGATAATAATG
GTTTCTTAGACGTCAGGTGGCACTTTTCGGGGAAATGTGCGCGGAACCCCTATTTGTTTATTTTTCTAAA
TACATTCAAATATGTATCCGCTCATGAGACAATAACCCTGATAAATGCTTCAATAATATTGAAAAAGGAA
GAGTATGAGTATTCAACATTTCCGTGTCGCCCTTATTCCCTTTTTTGCGGCATTTTGCCTTCCTGTTTTT
GCTCACCCAGAAACGCTGGTGAAAGTAAAAGATGCTGAAGATCAGTTGGGTGCACGAGTGGGTTACATCG
AACTGGATCTCAACAGCGGTAAGATCCTTGAGAGTTTTCGCCCCGAAGAACGTTTTCCAATGATGAGCAC
TTTTAAAGTTCTGCTATGTGGCGCGGTATTATCCCGTATTGACGCCGGGCAAGAGCAACTCGGTCGCCGC
ATACACTATTCTCAGAATGACTTGGTTGAGTACTCACCAGTCACAGAAAAGCATCTTACGGATGGCATGA
CAGTAAGAGAATTATGCAGTGCTGCCATAACCATGAGTGATAACACTGCGGCCAACTTACTTCTGACAAC
GATCGGAGGACCGAAGGAGCTAACCGCTTTTTTGCACAACATGGGGGATCATGTAACTCGCCTTGATCGT
TGGGAACCGGAGCTGAATGAAGCCATACCAAACGACGAGCGTGACACCACGATGCCTGTAGCAATGGCAA
CAACGTTGCGCAAACTATTAACTGGCGAACTACTTACTCTAGCTTCCCGGCAACAATTAATAGACTGGAT
GGAGGCGGATAAAGTTGCAGGACCACTTCTGCGCTCGGCCCTTCCGGCTGGCTGGTTTATTGCTGATAAA
TCTGGAGCCGGTGAGCGTGGGTCTCGCGGTATCATTGCAGCACTGGGGCCAGATGGTAAGCCCTCCCGTA
TCGTAGTTATCTACACGACGGGGAGTCAGGCAACTATGGATGAACGAAATAGACAGATCGCTGAGATAGG
TGCCTCACTGATTAAGCATTGGTAACTGTCAGACCAAGTTTACTCATATATACTTTAGATTGATTTAAAA
CTTCATTTTTAATTTAAAAGGATCTAGGTGAAGATCCTTTTTGATAATCTCATGACCAAAATCCCTTAAC
GTGAGTTTTCGTTCCACTGAGCGTCAGACCCCGTAGAAAAGATCAAAGGATCTTCTTGAGATCCTTTTTT
TCTGCGCGTAATCTGCTGCTTGCAAACAAAAAAACCACCGCTACCAGCGGTGGTTTGTTTGCCGGATCAA
GAGCTACCAACTCTTTTTCCGAAGGTAACTGGCTTCAGCAGAGCGCAGATACCAAATACTGTCCTTCTAG
TGTAGCCGTAGTTAGGCCACCACTTCAAGAACTCTGTAGCACCGCCTACATACCTCGCTCTGCTAATCCT
GTTACCAGTGGCTGCTGCCAGTGGCGATAAGTCGTGTCTTACCGGGTTGGACTCAAGACGATAGTTACCG
GATAAGGCGCAGCGGTCGGGCTGAACGGGGGGTTCGTGCACACAGCCCAGCTTGGAGCGAACGACCTACA
CCGAACTGAGATACCTACAGCGTGAGCATTGAGAAAGCGCCACGCTTCCCGAAGGGAGAAAGGCGGACAG
GTATCCGGTAAGCGGCAGGGTCGGAACAGGAGAGCGCACGAGGGAGCTTCCAGGGGGAAACGCCTGGTAT
CTTTATAGTCCTGTCGGGTTTCGCCACCTCTGACTTGAGCGTCGATTTTTGTGATGCTCGTCAGGGGGGC
GGAGCCTATGGAAAAACGCCAGCAACGCGGCCTTTTTACGGTTCCTGGCCTTTTGCTGGCCTTTTGCTCA
CATGTTCTTTCCTGCGTTATCCCCTGATTCTGTGGATAACCGTATTACCGCCTTTGAGTGAGCTGATACC
GCTCGCCGCAGCCGAACGACCGAGCGCAGCGAGTCAGTGAGCGAGGAAGCGGAAGAGCGCCCAATACGCA
AACCGCCTCTCCCCGCGCGTTGGCCGATTCATTAATGCAGCTGTGGAATGTGTGTCAGTTAGGGTGTGGA
AAGTCCCCAGGCTCCCCAGCAGGCAGAAGTATGCAAAGCATGCATCTCAATTAGTCAGCAACCAGGTGTG
GAAAGTCCCCAGGCTCCCCAGCAGGCAGAAGTATGCAAAGCATGCATCTCAATTAGTCAGCAACCATAGT
CCCGCCCCTAACTCCGCCCATCCCGCCCCTAACTCCGCCCAGTTCCGCCCATTCTCCGCCCCATGGCTGA
CTAATTTTTTTTATTTATGCAGAGGCCGAGGCCGCCTCGGCCTCTGAGCTATTCCAGAAGTAGTGAGGAG
GCTTTTTTGGAGGCCTAGGCTTTTGCAAAAAGCTTGGACACAAGACAGGCTTGCGAGATATGTTTGAGAA
TACCACTTTATCCCGCGTCAGGGAGAGGCAGTGCGTAAAAAGACGCGGACTCATGTGAAATACTGGTTTT
TAGTGCGCCAGATCTCTATAATCTCGCGCAACCTATTTTCCCCTCGAACACTTTTTAAGCCGTAGATAAA
CAGGCTGGGACACTTCACATGAGCGAAAAATACATCGTCACCTGGGACATGTTGCAGATCCATGCACGTA
AACTCGCAAGCCGACTGATGCCTTCTGAACAATGGAAAGGCATTATTGCCGTAAGCCGTGGCGGTCTGTA
CCGGGTGCGTTACTGGCGCGTGAACTGGGTATTCGTCATGTCGATACCGTTTGTATTTCCAGCTACGATC
ACGACAACCAGCGCGAGCTTAAAGTGCTGAAACGCGCAGAAGGCGATGGCGAAGGCTTCATCGTTATTGA
TGACCTGGTGGATACCGGTGGTACTGCGGTTGCGATTCGTGAAATGTATCCAAAAGCGCACTTTGTCACC
ATCTTCGCAAAACCGGCTGGTCGTCCGCTGGTTGATGACTATGTTGTTGATATCCCGCAAGATACCTGGA
TTGAACAGCCGTGGGATATGGGCGTCGTATTCGTCCCGCCAATCTCCGGTCGCTAATCTTTTCAACGCCT
GGCACTGCCGGGCGTTGTTCTTTTTAACTTCAGGCGGGTTACAATAGTTTCCAGTAAGTATTCTGGAGGC
TGCATCCATGACACAGGCAAACCTGAGCGAAACCCTGTTCAAACCCCGCTTTAAACATCCTGAAACCTCG
ACGCTAGTCCGCCGCTTTAATCACGGCGCACAACCGCCTGTGCAGTCGGCCCTTGATGGTAAAACCATCC
CTCACTGGTATCGCATGATTAACCGTCTGATGTGGATCTGGCGCGGCATTGACCCACGCGAAATCCTCGA
CGTCCAGGCACGTATTGTGATGAGCGATGCCGAACGTACCGACGATGATTTATACGATACGGTGATTGGC
TACCGTGGCGGCAACTGGATTTATGAGTGGGCCCCGGATCTTTGTGAAGGAACCTTACTTCTGTGGTGTG
ACATAATTGGACAAACTACCTACAGAGATTTAAAGCTCTAAGGTAAATATAAAATTTTTAAGTGTATAAT
GTGTTAAACTACTGATTCTAATTGTTTGTGTATTTTAGATTCCAACCTATGGAACTGATGAATGGGAGCA
GTGGTGGAATGCCTTTAATGAGGAAAACCTGTTTTGCTCAGAAGAAATGCCATCTAGTGATGATGAGGCT
ACTGCTGACTCTCAACATTCTACTCCTCCAAAAAAGAAGAGAAAGGTAGAAGACCCCAAGGACTTTCCTT
CAGAATTGCTAAGTTTTTTGAGTCATGCTGTGTTTAGTAATAGAACTCTTGCTTGCTTTGCTATTTACAC
CACAAAGGAAAAAGCTGCACTGCTATACAAGAAAATTATGGAAAAATATTCTGTAACCTTTATAAGTAGG
CATAACAGTTATAATCATAACATACTGTTTTTTCTTACTCCACACAGGCATAGAGTGTCTGCTATTAATA
ACTATGCTCAAAAATTGTGTACCTTTAGCTTTTTAATTTGTAAAGGGGTTAATAAGGAATATTTGATGTA
TAGTGCCTTGACTAGAGATCATAATCAGCCATACCACATTTGTAGAGGTTTTACTTGCTTTAAAAAACCT
CCCACACCTCCCCCTGAACCTGAAACATAAAATGAATGCAATTGTTGTTGTTAACTTGTTTATTGCAGCT
TATAATGGTTACAAATAAAGCAATAGCATCACAAATTTCACAAATAAAGCATTTTTTTCACTGCATTCTA
GTTGTGGTTTGTCCAAACTCATCAATGTATCTTATCATGTCTGGATCAACTGGATAACTCAAGCTAACCA
AAATCATCCCAAACTTCCCACCCCATACCCTATTACCACTGCCAATTACCTAGTGGTTTCATTTACTCTA
AACCTGTGATTCCTCTGAATTATTTTCATTTTAAAGAAATTGTATTTGTTAAATATGTACTACAAACTTA
GTAG
