>Addgene plasmid #11644 | pLVET-tTR-KRAB | addgene partial sequence | sequence record 97073 | EF1a-F 5'-TCAAGCCTCAGACAGTGGTTC-3'
TCGTGAGGAATTTCGACATTTAAATTTAATTAATCTCGACGGTATCGGTTAACTTTTAAAAGAAAAGGGG
GGATTGGGGGGTACAGTGCAGGGGAAAGAATAGTAGACATAATAGCAACAGACATACAAACTAAAGAATT
ACAAAAACAAATTACAAAAATTCAAAATTTTATCGATCACGAGACTAGCCTCGAGGTTTAAACTACGGGA
TCCAGGCCTAAGCTTACGCGTCCTAGCGCTACCGGTCGCCACCATGGTGAGCAAGGGCGAGGAGCTGTTC
ACCGGGGTGGTGCCCATCCTGGTCGAGCTGGACGGCGACGTAAACGGCCACAAGTTCAGCGTGTCCGGCG
AGGGCGAGGGCGATGCCACCTACGGCAAGCTGACCCTGAAGTTCATCTGCACCACCGGCAAGCTGCCCGT
GCCCTGGCCCACCCTCGTGACCACCCTGACCTACGGCGTGCAGTGCTTCAGCCGCTACCCCGACCACATG
AAGCAGCACGACTTCTTCAAGTCCGCCATGCCCGAAGGCTACGTCCAGGAGCGCACCATCTTCTTCAAGG
ACGACGGCAACTACAAGACCCGCGCCGAGGTGAAGTTCGAGGGCGACACCCTGGTGAACCGCATCGAGCT
GAAGGGCATCGACTTCAAGGAGGACGGCAACATCCTGGGGCACAAGCTGGAGTACAACTACAACAGCCAC
AACGTCTATATCATGGCCGACAAGCAGAAGAACGGCATCAAGGTGAACTT
