>Addgene plasmid #11644 | pLVET-tTR-KRAB | addgene partial sequence | sequence record 97076 | IRES-F 5'-TGGCTCTCCTCAAGCGTATT-3'
GTATGGGATCTGATCTGGGGCCTCGGTGCACATGCTTTACATGTGTTTAGTCGAGGTTAAAAAACGTCTA
GGCCCCCCGAACCACGGGGACGTGGTTTTCCTTTGAAAAACACGATGATAATACCATGGCTAGATTAGAT
AAAAGTAAAGTGATTAACAGCGCATTAGAGCTGCTTAATGAGGTCGGAATCGAAGGTTTAACAACCCGTA
AACTCGCCCAGAAGCTAGGTGTAGAGCAGCCTACATTGTATTGGCATGTAAAAAATAAGCGGGCTTTGCT
CGACGCCTTAGCCATTGAGATGTTAGATAGGCACCATACTCACTTTTGCCCTTTAGAAGGGGAAAGCTGG
CAAGATTTTTTACGTAATAACGCTAAAAGTTTTAGATGTGCTTTACTAAGTCATCGCGATGGAGCAAAAG
TACATTTAGGTACACGGCCTACAGAAAAACAGTATGAAACTCTCGAAAATCAATTAGCCTTTTTATGCCA
ACAAGGTTTTTCACTAGAGAATGCATTATATGCACTCAGCGCTGTGGGGCATTTTACTTTAGGTTGCGTA
TTGGAAGATCAAGAGCATCAAGTCGCTAAAGAAGAAAGGGAAACACCTACTACTGATAGTATGCCGCCAT
TATTACGACAAGCTATCGAATTATTTGATCACCAAGGTGCAGAGCCAGCCTTCTTATTCGGCCTTGAATT
GATCATATGCGGATT
