>Addgene plasmid #11644 | pLVET-tTR-KRAB | addgene partial sequence | sequence record 97077 | Futet-R 5'-CAAAGGCATTAAAGCAGCGT-3'
GAATACCAGTCAATCTTTCACAAATTTTGTAATCCAGAGGTTGATTATCATATGACTAGTCCCGGGAATT
CGAAGCTTGAGCTCGACTAGCTAGCTAGCTACTAGCTAGTCGAGATCCTTAAACTGATGATTTGATTTCA
AATGCAGTCTCTGAATCAGGATGGGTCTCTTGGTGAATTTCTCTCTCCACCAGCCAGGGCTCTTCTCCCT
TCTCCAACCGGAGGATCACATCTGGCTTAGTAAGCTGATAACCCAAGGAAACCAGGTTCTTATAGTTCTC
CAGCATCACATTTCTGTACACGATCTGCTGAGCAGTGTCCAGCAGCTTCCACTCCTCCCTGGTGAAGTCC
ACAAATACATCCTTGAAGGTCACCAGTGTCCGGGACCAGGCAGTTAGTGACTTAGCATCCATGCCCTCCT
TGTTCTTGATGATACTTCCTTGAGTGACAGCAGAGTGCTGAGGAGACAAAGCACCACCGCCGTCGACCTT
TCTCTTCTTTTTTGGCGACCCACTTTCACATTTAAGTTGTTTTTCTAATCCGCATATGATCAATTCAAGG
CCGAATAAGAAGGCTGGCTCTGCACCTTGGTGATCAAATAATTCGATAGCTTGTCGTAATAATGGCGGCA
TACTATCAGTAGTAGGTGTTTCCCTTTCTTCTTTAGCGACTTGATGCTCTTG
