LOCUS       Exported 12394 bp ds-DNA circular SYN 12-MAY-2021
DEFINITION  Tet-regulated (Tet-on) lentiviral vector for transgene (hEF-1alpha
            promoter) - OR - shRNA (H1 promoter when subcloned from pLVTHM
            (Addgene#12247)) - 2nd generation.
ACCESSION   .
VERSION     .
KEYWORDS    pLVET-tTR-KRAB
SOURCE      synthetic DNA construct
  ORGANISM  synthetic DNA construct
REFERENCE   1 (bases 1 to 12394)
  AUTHORS   Szulc J, Wiznerowicz M, Sauvain MO, Trono D, Aebischer P
  TITLE     A versatile tool for conditional gene expression and knockdown.
  JOURNAL   Nat Methods. 2006 Feb . 3(2):109-16.
  PUBMED    16432520
REFERENCE   2 (bases 1 to 12394)
  AUTHORS   .
  TITLE     Direct Submission
  JOURNAL   Exported May 12, 2021 from SnapGene Server 1.1.58
            http://www.snapgene.com
FEATURES             Location/Qualifiers
     source          1..12394
                     /organism="synthetic DNA construct"
                     /mol_type="other DNA"
     LTR             2..635
                     /label=3' LTR
                     /note="3' long terminal repeat (LTR) from HIV-1"
     misc_feature    682..807
                     /label=HIV-1 Psi
                     /note="packaging signal of human immunodeficiency virus
                     type 1"
     misc_feature    1300..1533
                     /label=RRE
                     /note="The Rev response element (RRE) of HIV-1 allows for
                     Rev-dependent mRNA export from the nucleus to the
                     cytoplasm."
     CDS             1718..1762
                     /codon_start=1
                     /product="antigenic peptide corresponding to amino acids
                     655 to 669 of the HIV envelope protein gp41 (Lutje Hulsik
                     et al., 2013)"
                     /label=gp41 peptide
                     /note="recognized by the 2H10 single-chain llama nanobody"
                     /translation="KNEQELLELDKWASL"
     promoter        2120..3298
                     /label=EF-1-alpha promoter
                     /note="strong constitutive promoter for human elongation
                     factor EF-1-alpha"
     intron          2351..3289
                     /label=EF-1-alpha intron A
                     /note="intron upstream of the start codon of human
                     EF-1-alpha"
     primer_bind     3246..3266
                     /label=EF1a-F
                     /note="Human elongation factor-1a promoter, forward primer"
     misc_feature    3346..3463
                     /label=cPPT/CTS
                     /note="central polypurine tract and central termination
                     sequence of HIV-1"
     regulatory      3540..3549
                     /regulatory_class="other"
                     /note="vertebrate consensus sequence for strong initiation
                     of translation (Kozak, 1987)"
     CDS             3546..4262
                     /codon_start=1
                     /product="enhanced GFP"
                     /label=EGFP
                     /translation="MVSKGEELFTGVVPILVELDGDVNGHKFSVSGEGEGDATYGKLTL
                     KFICTTGKLPVPWPTLVTTLTYGVQCFSRYPDHMKQHDFFKSAMPEGYVQERTIFFKDD
                     GNYKTRAEVKFEGDTLVNRIELKGIDFKEDGNILGHKLEYNYNSHNVYIMADKQKNGIK
                     VNFKIRHNIEDGSVQLADHYQQNTPIGDGPVLLPDNHYLSTQSALSKDPNEKRDHMVLL
                     EFVTAAGITLGMDELYK"
     CDS             3546..4262
                     /codon_start=1
                     /product="the original enhanced GFP (Yang et al., 1996)"
                     /label=EGFP
                     /note="mammalian codon-optimized"
                     /translation="MVSKGEELFTGVVPILVELDGDVNGHKFSVSGEGEGDATYGKLTL
                     KFICTTGKLPVPWPTLVTTLTYGVQCFSRYPDHMKQHDFFKSAMPEGYVQERTIFFKDD
                     GNYKTRAEVKFEGDTLVNRIELKGIDFKEDGNILGHKLEYNYNSHNVYIMADKQKNGIK
                     VNFKIRHNIEDGSVQLADHYQQNTPIGDGPVLLPDNHYLSTQSALSKDPNEKRDHMVLL
                     EFVTAAGITLGMDELYK"
     primer_bind     complement(3591..3612)
                     /label=EGFP-N
                     /note="EGFP, reverse primer"
     primer_bind     complement(3852..3871)
                     /label=EXFP-R
                     /note="For distinguishing EGFP variants, reverse primer"
     primer_bind     4199..4220
                     /label=EGFP-C
                     /note="EGFP, forward primer"
     misc_feature    4341..4892
                     /label=IRES
                     /note="internal ribosome entry site (IRES) of the
                     encephalomyocarditis virus (EMCV)"
     primer_bind     complement(4485..4502)
                     /label=IRES reverse
                     /note="IRES internal ribosome entry site, reverse primer.
                     Also called pCDH-rev"
     primer_bind     4712..4731
                     /label=IRES-F
                     /note="IRES internal ribosome entry site, forward primer"
     CDS             4895..5512
                     /codon_start=1
                     /gene="tetR from transposon Tn10"
                     /product="tetracycline repressor TetR"
                     /label=TetR
                     /note="TetR binds to the tetracycline operator tetO to
                     inhibit transcription. This inhibition can be relieved by
                     adding tetracycline or doxycycline."
                     /translation="MARLDKSKVINSALELLNEVGIEGLTTRKLAQKLGVEQPTLYWHV
                     KNKRALLDALAIEMLDRHHTHFCPLEGESWQDFLRNNAKSFRCALLSHRDGAKVHLGTR
                     PTEKQYETLENQLAFLCQQGFSLENALYALSAVGHFTLGCVLEDQEHQVAKEERETPTT
                     DSMPPLLRQAIELFDHQGAEPAFLFGLELIICGLEKQLKCESG"
     primer_bind     complement(4968..4987)
                     /label=Tet-R
                     /note="Tetracycline resistance gene, reverse primer"
     CDS             5516..5536
                     /codon_start=1
                     /product="nuclear localization signal of SV40 (simian virus
                     40) large T antigen"
                     /label=SV40 NLS
                     /translation="PKKKRKV"
     CDS             5639..5833
                     /codon_start=1
                     /product="Kruppel-associated box (KRAB) transcriptional
                     repression domain from the human zinc finger protein ZNF10
                     (Margolin et al., 1994)"
                     /label=KRAB
                     /translation="RTLVTFKDVFVDFTREEWKLLDTAQQIVYRNVMLENYKNLVSLGY
                     QLTKPDVILRLEKGEEPWLV"
     misc_feature    5975..6563
                     /label=WPRE
                     /note="woodchuck hepatitis virus posttranscriptional
                     regulatory element"
     primer_bind     complement(6028..6048)
                     /label=WPRE-R
                     /note="WPRE, reverse primer"
     CDS             complement(6446..6457)
                     /codon_start=1
                     /product="Factor Xa recognition and cleavage site"
                     /label=Factor Xa site
                     /translation="IEGR"
     protein_bind    6701..6971
                     /label=tetracycline response element
                     /bound_moiety="tetracycline repressor TetR"
                     /note="contains seven copies of the tetracycline operator
                     tetO"
     LTR             7010..7190
                     /label=5' LTR (truncated)
                     /note="truncated 5' long terminal repeat (LTR) from HIV-1"
     promoter        complement(7215..7233)
                     /label=SP6 promoter
                     /note="promoter for bacteriophage SP6 RNA polymerase"
     primer_bind     complement(7216..7233)
                     /label=SP6
                     /note="SP6 promoter, forward primer"
     primer_bind     complement(7523..7542)
                     /label=pBRrevBam
                     /note="pBR322 vectors, tet region, downstream of BamHI,
                     reverse primer"
     primer_bind     complement(7756..7775)
                     /label=pRS-marker
                     /note="pRS vectors, use to sequence yeast selectable
                     marker"
     primer_bind     7875..7897
                     /label=pGEX 3'
                     /note="pGEX vectors, reverse primer"
     primer_bind     complement(7935..7953)
                     /label=pBRforEco
                     /note="pBR322 vectors, upsteam of EcoRI site, forward
                     primer"
     promoter        8021..8125
                     /gene="bla"
                     /label=AmpR promoter
     CDS             8126..8986
                     /codon_start=1
                     /gene="bla"
                     /product="beta-lactamase"
                     /label=AmpR
                     /note="confers resistance to ampicillin, carbenicillin, and
                     related antibiotics"
                     /translation="MSIQHFRVALIPFFAAFCLPVFAHPETLVKVKDAEDQLGARVGYI
                     ELDLNSGKILESFRPEERFPMMSTFKVLLCGAVLSRIDAGQEQLGRRIHYSQNDLVEYS
                     PVTEKHLTDGMTVRELCSAAITMSDNTAANLLLTTIGGPKELTAFLHNMGDHVTRLDRW
                     EPELNEAIPNDERDTTMPVAMATTLRKLLTGELLTLASRQQLIDWMEADKVAGPLLRSA
                     LPAGWFIADKSGAGERGSRGIIAALGPDGKPSRIVVIYTTGSQATMDERNRQIAEIGAS
                     LIKHW"
     primer_bind     complement(8344..8363)
                     /label=Amp-R
                     /note="Ampicillin resistance gene, reverse primer"
     rep_origin      9157..9745
                     /direction=RIGHT
                     /label=ori
                     /note="high-copy-number ColE1/pMB1/pBR322/pUC origin of
                     replication"
     primer_bind     9646..9665
                     /label=pBR322ori-F
                     /note="pBR322 origin, forward primer"
     primer_bind     9899..9916
                     /label=L4440
                     /note="L4440 vector, forward primer"
     primer_bind     complement(9986..10006)
                     /label=pBABE 3'
                     /note="SV40 enhancer, reverse primer for pBABE vectors"
     promoter        9991..10320
                     /label=SV40 promoter
                     /note="SV40 enhancer and early promoter"
     rep_origin      10171..10306
                     /label=SV40 ori
                     /note="SV40 origin of replication"
     primer_bind     10233..10252
                     /label=SV40pro-F
                     /note="SV40 promoter/origin, forward primer"
     intron          11454..11519
                     /label=small t intron
                     /note="SV40 (simian virus 40) small t antigen intron"
     CDS             11649..11669
                     /codon_start=1
                     /product="nuclear localization signal of SV40 (simian virus
                     40) large T antigen"
                     /label=SV40 NLS
                     /translation="PKKKRKV"
     polyA_signal    12094..12228
                     /label=SV40 poly(A) signal
                     /note="SV40 polyadenylation signal"
     primer_bind     complement(12131..12150)
                     /label=SV40pA-R
                     /note="SV40 polyA, reverse primer"
     primer_bind     12185..12204
                     /label=EBV-rev
                     /note="SV40 polyA terminator, reverse primer"
ORIGIN
        1 ttggaagggc taattcactc ccaaagaaga caagatatcc ttgatctgtg gatctaccac
       61 acacaaggct acttccctga ttagcagaac tacacaccag ggccaggggt cagatatcca
      121 ctgacctttg gatggtgcta caagctagta ccagttgagc cagataaggt agaagaggcc
      181 aataaaggag agaacaccag cttgttacac cctgtgagcc tgcatgggat ggatgacccg
      241 gagagagaag tgttagagtg gaggtttgac agccgcctag catttcatca cgtggcccga
      301 gagctgcatc cggagtactt caagaactgc tgatatcgag cttgctacaa gggactttcc
      361 gctggggact ttccagggag gcgtggcctg ggcgggactg gggagtggcg agccctcaga
      421 tcctgcatat aagcagctgc tttttgcctg tactgggtct ctctggttag accagatctg
      481 agcctgggag ctctctggct aactagggaa cccactgctt aagcctcaat aaagcttgcc
      541 ttgagtgctt caagtagtgt gtgcccgtct gttgtgtgac tctggtaact agagatccct
      601 cagacccttt tagtcagtgt ggaaaatctc tagcagtggc gcccgaacag ggacttgaaa
      661 gcgaaaggga aaccagagga gctctctcga cgcaggactc ggcttgctga agcgcgcacg
      721 gcaagaggcg aggggcggcg actggtgagt acgccaaaaa ttttgactag cggaggctag
      781 aaggagagag atgggtgcga gagcgtcagt attaagcggg ggagaattag atcgcgatgg
      841 gaaaaaattc ggttaaggcc agggggaaag aaaaaatata aattaaaaca tatagtatgg
      901 gcaagcaggg agctagaacg attcgcagtt aatcctggcc tgttagaaac atcagaaggc
      961 tgtagacaaa tactgggaca gctacaacca tcccttcaga caggatcaga agaacttaga
     1021 tcattatata atacagtagc aaccctctat tgtgtgcatc aaaggataga gataaaagac
     1081 accaaggaag ctttagacaa gatagaggaa gagcaaaaca aaagtaagac caccgcacag
     1141 caagcggccg ctgatcttca gacctggagg aggagatatg agggacaatt ggagaagtga
     1201 attatataaa tataaagtag taaaaattga accattagga gtagcaccca ccaaggcaaa
     1261 gagaagagtg gtgcagagag aaaaaagagc agtgggaata ggagctttgt tccttgggtt
     1321 cttgggagca gcaggaagca ctatgggcgc agcgtcaatg acgctgacgg tacaggccag
     1381 acaattattg tctggtatag tgcagcagca gaacaatttg ctgagggcta ttgaggcgca
     1441 acagcatctg ttgcaactca cagtctgggg catcaagcag ctccaggcaa gaatcctggc
     1501 tgtggaaaga tacctaaagg atcaacagct cctggggatt tggggttgct ctggaaaact
     1561 catttgcacc actgctgtgc cttggaatgc tagttggagt aataaatctc tggaacagat
     1621 ttggaatcac acgacctgga tggagtggga cagagaaatt aacaattaca caagcttaat
     1681 acactcctta attgaagaat cgcaaaacca gcaagaaaag aatgaacaag aattattgga
     1741 attagataaa tgggcaagtt tgtggaattg gtttaacata acaaattggc tgtggtatat
     1801 aaaattattc ataatgatag taggaggctt ggtaggttta agaatagttt ttgctgtact
     1861 ttctatagtg aatagagtta ggcagggata ttcaccatta tcgtttcaga cccacctccc
     1921 aaccccgagg ggacccgaca ggcccgaagg aatagaagaa gaaggtggag agagagacag
     1981 agacagatcc awtcgatyas krrackrryc tcgacsnnat cgatswcgac gataagcttt
     2041 gcaaagatgg ataaagtttt aaacagagag gaatctttgc agctaatgga ccttctaggt
     2101 cttgaaagga gtgggaattg gctccggtgc ccgtcagtgg gcagagcgca catcgcccac
     2161 agtccccgag aagttggggg gaggggtcgg caattgaacc ggtgcctaga gaaggtggcg
     2221 cggggtaaac tgggaaagtg atgtcgtgta ctggctccgc ctttttcccg agggtggggg
     2281 agaaccgtat ataagtgcag tagtcgccgt gaacgttctt tttcgcaacg ggtttgccgc
     2341 cagaacacag gtaagtgccg tgtgtggttc ccgcgggcct ggcctcttta cgggttatgg
     2401 cccttgcgtg ccttgaatta cttccacctg gctgcagtac gtgattcttg atcccgagct
     2461 tcgggttgga agtgggtggg agagttcgag gccttgcgct taaggagccc cttcgcctcg
     2521 tgcttgagtt gaggcctggc ctgggcgctg gggccgccgc gtgcgaatct ggtggcacct
     2581 tcgcgcctgt ctcgctgctt tcgataagtc tctagccatt taaaattttt gatgacctgc
     2641 tgcgacgctt tttttctggc aagatagtct tgtaaatgcg ggccaagatc tgcacactgg
     2701 tatttcggtt tttggggccg cgggcggcga cggggcccgt gcgtcccagc gcacatgttc
     2761 ggcgaggcgg ggcctgcgag cgcggccacc gagaatcgga cgggggtagt ctcaagctgg
     2821 ccggcctgct ctggtgcctg gcctcgcgcc gccgtgtatc gccccgccct gggcggcaag
     2881 gctggcccgg tcggcaccag ttgcgtgagc ggaaagatgg ccgcttcccg gccctgctgc
     2941 agggagctca aaatggagga cgcggcgctc gggagagcgg gcgggtgagt cacccacaca
     3001 aaggaaaagg gcctttccgt cctcagccgt cgcttcatgt gactccacgg agtaccgggc
     3061 gccgtccagg cacctcgatt agttctcgag cttttggagt acgtcgtctt taggttgggg
     3121 ggaggggttt tatgcgatgg agtttcccca cactgagtgg gtggagactg aagttaggcc
     3181 agcttggcac ttgatgtaat tctccttgga atttgccctt tttgagtttg gatcttggtt
     3241 cattctcaag cctcagacag tggttcaaag tttttttctt ccatttcagg tgtcgtgagg
     3301 aatttcgaca tttaaattta attaatctcg acggtatcgg ttaactttta aaagaaaagg
     3361 ggggattggg gggtacagtg caggggaaag aatagtagac ataatagcaa cagacataca
     3421 aactaaagaa ttacaaaaac aaattacaaa aattcaaaat tttatcgatc acgagactag
     3481 cctcgaggtt taaactacgg gatccaggcc taagcttacg cgtcctagcg ctaccggtcg
     3541 ccaccatggt gagcaagggc gaggagctgt tcaccggggt ggtgcccatc ctggtcgagc
     3601 tggacggcga cgtaaacggc cacaagttca gcgtgtccgg cgagggcgag ggcgatgcca
     3661 cctacggcaa gctgaccctg aagttcatct gcaccaccgg caagctgccc gtgccctggc
     3721 ccaccctcgt gaccaccctg acctacggcg tgcagtgctt cagccgctac cccgaccaca
     3781 tgaagcagca cgacttcttc aagtccgcca tgcccgaagg ctacgtccag gagcgcacca
     3841 tcttcttcaa ggacgacggc aactacaaga cccgcgccga ggtgaagttc gagggcgaca
     3901 ccctggtgaa ccgcatcgag ctgaagggca tcgacttcaa ggaggacggc aacatcctgg
     3961 ggcacaagct ggagtacaac tacaacagcc acaacgtcta tatcatggcc gacaagcaga
     4021 agaacggcat caaggtgaac ttcaagatcc gccacaacat cgaggacggc agcgtgcagc
     4081 tcgccgacca ctaccagcag aacaccccca tcggcgacgg ccccgtgctg ctgcccgaca
     4141 accactacct gagcacccag tccgccctga gcaaagaccc caacgagaag cgcgatcaca
     4201 tggtcctgct ggagttcgtg accgccgccg ggatcactct cggcatggac gagctgtaca
     4261 agtccggact cagatctcga ctagctagta gctagctagc tagtcgagct caagcttcga
     4321 attccgcccc ccccccccta acgttactgg ccgaagccgc ttggaataag gccggtgtgc
     4381 gtttgtctat atgttatttt ccaccatatt gccgtctttt ggcaatgtga gggcccggaa
     4441 acctggccct gtcttcttga cgagcattcc taggggtctt tcccctctcg ccaaaggaat
     4501 gcaaggtctg ttgaatgtcg tgaaggaagc agttcctctg gaagcttctt gaagacaaac
     4561 aacgtctgta gcgacccttt gcaggcagcg gaacccccca cctggcgaca ggtgcctctg
     4621 cggccaaaag ccacgtgtat aagatacacc tgcaaaggcg gcacaacccc agtgccacgt
     4681 tgtgagttgg atagttgtgg aaagagtcaa atggctctcc tcaagcgtat tcaacaaggg
     4741 gctgaaggat gcccagaagg taccccattg tatgggatct gatctggggc ctcggtgcac
     4801 atgctttaca tgtgtttagt cgaggttaaa aaacgtctag gccccccgaa ccacggggac
     4861 gtggttttcc tttgaaaaac acgatgataa taccatggct agattagata aaagtaaagt
     4921 gattaacagc gcattagagc tgcttaatga ggtcggaatc gaaggtttaa caacccgtaa
     4981 actcgcccag aagctaggtg tagagcagcc tacattgtat tggcatgtaa aaaataagcg
     5041 ggctttgctc gacgccttag ccattgagat gttagatagg caccatactc acttttgccc
     5101 tttagaaggg gaaagctggc aagatttttt acgtaataac gctaaaagtt ttagatgtgc
     5161 tttactaagt catcgcgatg gagcaaaagt acatttaggt acacggccta cagaaaaaca
     5221 gtatgaaact ctcgaaaatc aattagcctt tttatgccaa caaggttttt cactagagaa
     5281 tgcattatat gcactcagcg ctgtggggca ttttacttta ggttgcgtat tggaagatca
     5341 agagcatcaa gtcgctaaag aagaaaggga aacacctact actgatagta tgccgccatt
     5401 attacgacaa gctatcgaat tatttgatca ccaaggtgca gagccagcct tcttattcgg
     5461 ccttgaattg atcatatgcg gattagaaaa acaacttaaa tgtgaaagtg ggtcgccaaa
     5521 aaagaagaga aaggtcgacg gcggtggtgc tttgtctcct cagcactctg ctgtcactca
     5581 aggaagtatc atcaagaaca aggagggcat ggatgctaag tcactaactg cctggtcccg
     5641 gacactggtg accttcaagg atgtatttgt ggacttcacc agggaggagt ggaagctgct
     5701 ggacactgct cagcagatcg tgtacagaaa tgtgatgctg gagaactata agaacctggt
     5761 ttccttgggt tatcagctta ctaagccaga tgtgatcctc cggttggaga agggagaaga
     5821 gccctggctg gtggagagag aaattcacca agagacccat cctgattcag agactgcatt
     5881 tgaaatcaaa tcatcagttt aaggatctcg actagctagt agctagctag ctagtcgagc
     5941 tcaagcttcg aattcccggg actagtcata tgataatcaa cctctggatt acaaaatttg
     6001 tgaaagattg actggtattc ttaactatgt tgctcctttt acgctatgtg gatacgctgc
     6061 tttaatgcct ttgtatcatg ctattgcttc ccgtatggct ttcattttct cctccttgta
     6121 taaatcctgg ttgctgtctc tttatgagga gttgtggccc gttgtcaggc aacgtggcgt
     6181 ggtgtgcact gtgtttgctg acgcaacccc cactggttgg ggcattgcca ccacctgtca
     6241 gctcctttcc gggactttcg ctttccccct ccctattgcc acggcggaac tcatcgccgc
     6301 ctgccttgcc cgctgctgga caggggctcg gctgttgggc actgacaatt ccgtggtgtt
     6361 gtcggggaag ctgacgtcct ttccatggct gctcgcctgt gttgccacct ggattctgcg
     6421 cgggacgtcc ttctgctacg tcccttcggc cctcaatcca gcggaccttc cttcccgcgg
     6481 cctgctgccg gctctgcggc ctcttccgcg tcttcgcctt cgccctcaga cgagtcggat
     6541 ctccctttgg gccgcctccc cgcatcggta cgtatggcca ggtaccttta agaccaatga
     6601 cttacaaggc agctgtagat cttagccact ttttaaaaga aaagggggga ctggaagggc
     6661 taattcactc ccaacgaaga caagatctcg agtttaccac tccctatcag tgatagagaa
     6721 aagtgaaagt cgagtttacc actccctatc agtgatagag aaaagtgaaa gtcgagttta
     6781 ccactcccta tcagtgatag agaaaagtga aagtcgagtt taccactccc tatcagtgat
     6841 agagaaaagt gaaagtcgag tttaccactc cctatcagtg atagagaaaa gtgaaagtcg
     6901 agtttaccac tccctatcag tgatagagaa aagtgaaagt cgagtttacc actccctatc
     6961 agtgatagag aaaagtgaaa gtcggatcga tctgcttttt gcttgtactg ggtctctctg
     7021 gttagaccag atctgagcct gggagctctc tggctaacta gggaacccac tgcttaagcc
     7081 tcaataaagc ttgccttgag tgcttcaagt agtgtgtgcc cgtctgttgt gtgactctgg
     7141 taactagaga tccctcagac ccttttagtc agtgtggaaa atctctagca gcatctagaa
     7201 ttaattccgt gtattctata gtgtcaccta aatcgtatgt gtatgataca taaggttatg
     7261 tattaattgt agccgcgttc taacgacaat atgtacaagc ctaattgtgt agcatctggc
     7321 ttactgaagc agaccctatc atctctctcg taaactgccg tcagagtcgg tttggttgga
     7381 cgaaccttct gagtttctgg taacgccgtc ccgcacccgg aaatggtcag cgaaccaatc
     7441 agcagggtca tcgctagcca gatcctctac gccggacgca tcgtggccgg catcaccggc
     7501 gccacaggtg cggttgctgg cgcctatatc gccgacatca ccgatgggga agatcgggct
     7561 cgccacttcg ggctcatgag cgcttgtttc ggcgtgggta tggtggcagg ccccgtggcc
     7621 gggggactgt tgggcgccat ctccttgcat gcaccattcc ttgcggcggc ggtgctcaac
     7681 ggcctcaacc tactactggg ctgcttccta atgcaggagt cgcataaggg agagcgtcga
     7741 atggtgcact ctcagtacaa tctgctctga tgccgcatag ttaagccagc cccgacaccc
     7801 gccaacaccc gctgacgcgc cctgacgggc ttgtctgctc ccggcatccg cttacagaca
     7861 agctgtgacc gtctccggga gctgcatgtg tcagaggttt tcaccgtcat caccgaaacg
     7921 cgcgagacga aagggcctcg tgatacgcct atttttatag gttaatgtca tgataataat
     7981 ggtttcttag acgtcaggtg gcacttttcg gggaaatgtg cgcggaaccc ctatttgttt
     8041 atttttctaa atacattcaa atatgtatcc gctcatgaga caataaccct gataaatgct
     8101 tcaataatat tgaaaaagga agagtatgag tattcaacat ttccgtgtcg cccttattcc
     8161 cttttttgcg gcattttgcc ttcctgtttt tgctcaccca gaaacgctgg tgaaagtaaa
     8221 agatgctgaa gatcagttgg gtgcacgagt gggttacatc gaactggatc tcaacagcgg
     8281 taagatcctt gagagttttc gccccgaaga acgttttcca atgatgagca cttttaaagt
     8341 tctgctatgt ggcgcggtat tatcccgtat tgacgccggg caagagcaac tcggtcgccg
     8401 catacactat tctcagaatg acttggttga gtactcacca gtcacagaaa agcatcttac
     8461 ggatggcatg acagtaagag aattatgcag tgctgccata accatgagtg ataacactgc
     8521 ggccaactta cttctgacaa cgatcggagg accgaaggag ctaaccgctt ttttgcacaa
     8581 catgggggat catgtaactc gccttgatcg ttgggaaccg gagctgaatg aagccatacc
     8641 aaacgacgag cgtgacacca cgatgcctgt agcaatggca acaacgttgc gcaaactatt
     8701 aactggcgaa ctacttactc tagcttcccg gcaacaatta atagactgga tggaggcgga
     8761 taaagttgca ggaccacttc tgcgctcggc ccttccggct ggctggttta ttgctgataa
     8821 atctggagcc ggtgagcgtg ggtctcgcgg tatcattgca gcactggggc cagatggtaa
     8881 gccctcccgt atcgtagtta tctacacgac ggggagtcag gcaactatgg atgaacgaaa
     8941 tagacagatc gctgagatag gtgcctcact gattaagcat tggtaactgt cagaccaagt
     9001 ttactcatat atactttaga ttgatttaaa acttcatttt taatttaaaa ggatctaggt
     9061 gaagatcctt tttgataatc tcatgaccaa aatcccttaa cgtgagtttt cgttccactg
     9121 agcgtcagac cccgtagaaa agatcaaagg atcttcttga gatccttttt ttctgcgcgt
     9181 aatctgctgc ttgcaaacaa aaaaaccacc gctaccagcg gtggtttgtt tgccggatca
     9241 agagctacca actctttttc cgaaggtaac tggcttcagc agagcgcaga taccaaatac
     9301 tgttcttcta gtgtagccgt agttaggcca ccacttcaag aactctgtag caccgcctac
     9361 atacctcgct ctgctaatcc tgttaccagt ggctgctgcc agtggcgata agtcgtgtct
     9421 taccgggttg gactcaagac gatagttacc ggataaggcg cagcggtcgg gctgaacggg
     9481 gggttcgtgc acacagccca gcttggagcg aacgacctac accgaactga gatacctaca
     9541 gcgtgagcta tgagaaagcg ccacgcttcc cgaagggaga aaggcggaca ggtatccggt
     9601 aagcggcagg gtcggaacag gagagcgcac gagggagctt ccagggggaa acgcctggta
     9661 tctttatagt cctgtcgggt ttcgccacct ctgacttgag cgtcgatttt tgtgatgctc
     9721 gtcagggggg cggagcctat ggaaaaacgc cagcaacgcg gcctttttac ggttcctggc
     9781 cttttgctgg ccttttgctc acatgttctt tcctgcgtta tcccctgatt ctgtggataa
     9841 ccgtattacc gcctttgagt gagctgatac cgctcgccgc agccgaacga ccgagcgcag
     9901 cgagtcagtg agcgaggaag cggaagagcg cccaatacgc aaaccgcctc tccccgcgcg
     9961 ttggccgatt cattaatgca gctgtggaat gtgtgtcagt tagggtgtgg aaagtcccca
    10021 ggctccccag caggcagaag tatgcaaagc atgcatctca attagtcagc aaccaggtgt
    10081 ggaaagtccc caggctcccc agcaggcaga agtatgcaaa gcatgcatct caattagtca
    10141 gcaaccatag tcccgcccct aactccgccc atcccgcccc taactccgcc cagttccgcc
    10201 cattctccgc cccatggctg actaattttt tttatttatg cagaggccga ggccgcctcg
    10261 gcctctgagc tattccagaa gtagtgagga ggcttttttg gaggcctagg cttttgcaaa
    10321 aagcttggac acaagacagg cttgcgagat atgtttgaga ataccacttt atcccgcgtc
    10381 agggagaggc agtgcgtaaa aagacgcgga ctcatgtgaa atactggttt ttagtgcgcc
    10441 agatctctat aatctcgcgc aacctatttt cccctcgaac actttttaag ccgtagataa
    10501 acaggctggg acacttcaca tgagcgaaaa atacatcgtc acctgggaca tgttgcagat
    10561 ccatgcacgt aaactcgcaa gccgactgat gccttctgaa caatggaaag gcattattgc
    10621 cgtaagccgt ggcggtctgt accgggtgcg ttactggcgc gtgaactggg tattcgtcat
    10681 gtcgataccg tttgtatttc cagctacgat cacgacaacc agcgcgagct taaagtgctg
    10741 aaacgcgcag aaggcgatgg cgaaggcttc atcgttattg atgacctggt ggataccggt
    10801 ggtactgcgg ttgcgattcg tgaaatgtat ccaaaagcgc actttgtcac catcttcgca
    10861 aaaccggctg gtcgtccgct ggttgatgac tatgttgttg atatcccgca agatacctgg
    10921 attgaacagc cgtgggatat gggcgtcgta ttcgtcccgc caatctccgg tcgctaatct
    10981 tttcaacgcc tggcactgcc gggcgttgtt ctttttaact tcaggcgggt tacaatagtt
    11041 tccagtaagt attctggagg ctgcatccat gacacaggca aacctgagcg aaaccctgtt
    11101 caaaccccgc tttaaacatc ctgaaacctc gacgctagtc cgccgcttta atcacggcgc
    11161 acaaccgcct gtgcagtcgg cccttgatgg taaaaccatc cctcactggt atcgcatgat
    11221 taaccgtctg atgtggatct ggcgcggcat tgacccacgc gaaatcctcg acgtccaggc
    11281 acgtattgtg atgagcgatg ccgaacgtac cgacgatgat ttatacgata cggtgattgg
    11341 ctaccgtggc ggcaactgga tttatgagtg ggccccggat ctttgtgaag gaaccttact
    11401 tctgtggtgt gacataattg gacaaactac ctacagagat ttaaagctct aaggtaaata
    11461 taaaattttt aagtgtataa tgtgttaaac tactgattct aattgtttgt gtattttaga
    11521 ttccaaccta tggaactgat gaatgggagc agtggtggaa tgcctttaat gaggaaaacc
    11581 tgttttgctc agaagaaatg ccatctagtg atgatgaggc tactgctgac tctcaacatt
    11641 ctactcctcc aaaaaagaag agaaaggtag aagaccccaa ggactttcct tcagaattgc
    11701 taagtttttt gagtcatgct gtgtttagta atagaactct tgcttgcttt gctatttaca
    11761 ccacaaagga aaaagctgca ctgctataca agaaaattat ggaaaaatat tctgtaacct
    11821 ttataagtag gcataacagt tataatcata acatactgtt ttttcttact ccacacaggc
    11881 atagagtgtc tgctattaat aactatgctc aaaaattgtg tacctttagc tttttaattt
    11941 gtaaaggggt taataaggaa tatttgatgt atagtgcctt gactagagat cataatcagc
    12001 cataccacat ttgtagaggt tttacttgct ttaaaaaacc tcccacacct ccccctgaac
    12061 ctgaaacata aaatgaatgc aattgttgtt gttaacttgt ttattgcagc ttataatggt
    12121 tacaaataaa gcaatagcat cacaaatttc acaaataaag catttttttc actgcattct
    12181 agttgtggtt tgtccaaact catcaatgta tcttatcatg tctggatcaa ctggataact
    12241 caagctaacc aaaatcatcc caaacttccc accccatacc ctattaccac tgccaattac
    12301 ctgtggtttc atttactcta aacctgtgat tcctctgaat tattttcatt ttaaagaaat
    12361 tgtatttgtt aaatatgtac tacaaactta gtag
//
